>Addgene plasmid #202508 | pJPT026-32 Angstrom 4TMD de novo_mRFP1_3x FLAG | addgene full sequence | sequence record 398274 | Addgene NGS Result
GACACACCCGCCAGCGGCCGCGCCACCATGGGCAGCACCAGAACCGAGATCATCACCCGGCTGAGCTTCA
GCCTGCTGCTGCAACTGGTGCTGGCTATCTTTCTGCTGGCCCTGCTGATCGTGCTGCTGTGGCTGCTTCA
GCAGCTGAAAGAGCTGCTGAGAGAGCTGGAACGGCTGCAGAGAGAGGGAAGCTCTGACGAGGATGTGCGG
GAACTGCTGCGCGAGATCAAAGAACTGGTGGAAAACATCGTGTACCTGGTTATCATCATCATGGTGCTGG
TGCTCGTGATCATTGCCCTGGCCGTGCTGCAGATGTACCTCGTCAGGGAACTGAAGCGGCAGGACGGATC
CGGCGGCTCCATGGCCTCCTCCGAGGACGTCATCAAGGAGTTCATGCGCTTCAAGGTGCGCATGGAGGGC
TCCGTGAACGGCCACGAGTTCGAGATCGAGGGCGAGGGCGAGGGCCGCCCCTACGAGGGCACCCAGACCG
CCAAGCTGAAGGTGACCAAGGGCGGCCCCCTGCCCTTCGCCTGGGACATCCTGTCCCCTCAGTTCCAGTA
CGGCTCCAAGGCCTACGTGAAGCACCCCGCCGACATCCCCGACTACTTGAAGCTGTCCTTCCCCGAGGGC
TTCAAGTGGGAGCGCGTGATGAACTTCGAGGACGGCGGCGTGGTGACCGTGACCCAGGACTCCTCCCTGC
AGGACGGCGAGTTCATCTACAAGGTGAAGCTGCGCGGCACCAACTTCCCCTCCGACGGCCCCGTAATGCA
GAAGAAGACCATGGGCTGGGAGGCCTCCACCGAGCGGATGTACCCCGAGGACGGCGCCCTGAAGGGCGAG
ATCAAGATGAGGCTGAAGCTGAAGGACGGCGGCCACTACGACGCCGAGGTCAAGACCACCTACATGGCCA
AGAAGCCCGTGCAGCTGCCCGGCGCCTACAAGACCGACATCAAGCTGGACATCACCTCCCACAACGAGGA
CTACACCATCGTGGAACAGTACGAGCGCGCCGAGGGCCGCCACTCCACCGGCGCCTCCGGCTCCGAATTC
GATTACAAGGACCACGATGGCGACTATAAGGATCACGACATCGACTACAAGGACGATGACGACAAGTGAG
CTAGCTTGACTGACTGAGATACAGCGTACCTTCAGCTCACAGACATGATAAGATACATTGATGAGTTTGG
ACAAACCACAACTAGAATGCAGTGAAAAAAATGCTTTATTTGTGAAATTTGTGATGCTATTGCTTTATTT
GTAACCATTATAAGCTGCAATAAACAAGTTAACAACAACAATTGCATTCATTTTATGTTTCAGGTTCAGG
GGGAGGTGTGGGAGGTTTTTTAAAGCAAGTAAAACCTCTACAAATGTGGTATTGGCCCATCTCTATCGGT
ATCGTAGCATAACCCCTTGGGGCCTCTAAACGGGTCTTGAGGGGTTTTTTGTGCCCCTCGGGCCGGATTG
CTATCTACCGGCATTGGCGCAGAAAAAAATGCCTGATGCGACGCTGCGCGTCTTATACTCCCACATATGC
CAGATTCAGCAACGGATACGGCTTCCCCAACTTGCCCACTTCCATACGTGTCCTCCTTACCAGAAATTTA
TCCTTAAGGTCGTCAGCTATCCTGCAGGCGATCTCTCGATTTCGATCAAGACATTCCTTTAATGGTCTTT
TCTGGACACCACTAGGGGTCAGAAGTAGTTCATCAAACTTTCTTCCCTCCCTAATCTCATTGGTTACCTT
GGGCTATCGAAACTTAATTAACCAGTCAAGTCAGCTACTTGGCGAGATCGACTTGTCTGGGTTTCGACTA
CGCTCAGAATTGCGTCAGTCAAGTTCGATCTGGTCCTTGCTATTGCACCCGTTCTCCGATTACGAGTTTC
ATTTAAATCATGTGAGCAAAAGGCCAGCAAAAGGCCAGGAACCGTAAAAAGGCCGCGTTGCTGGCGTTTT
TCCATAGGCTCCGCCCCCCTGACGAGCATCACAAAAATCGACGCTCAAGTCAGAGGTGGCGAAACCCGAC
AGGACTATAAAGATACCAGGCGTTTCCCCCTGGAAGCTCCCTCGTGCGCTCTCCTGTTCCGACCCTGCCG
CTTACCGGATACCTGTCCGCCTTTCTCCCTTCGGGAAGCGTGGCGCTTTCTCATAGCTCACGCTGTAGGT
ATCTCAGTTCGGTGTAGGTCGTTCGCTCCAAGCTGGGCTGTGTGCACGAACCCCCCGTTCAGCCCGACCG
CTGCGCCTTATCCGGTAACTATCGTCTTGAGTCCAACCCGGTAAGACACGACTTATCGCCACTGGCAGCA
GCCACTGGTAACAGGATTAGCAGAGCGAGGTATGTAGGCGGTGCTACAGAGTTCTTGAAGTGGTGGCCTA
ACTACGGCTACACTAGAAGAACAGTATTTGGTATCTGCGCTCTGCTGAAGCCAGTTACCTTCGGAAAAAG
AGTTGGTAGCTCTTGATCCGGCAAACAAACCACCGCTGGTAGCGGTGGTTTTTTTGTTTGCAAGCAGCAG
ATTACGCGCAGAAAAAAAGGATCTCAAGAAGATCCTTTGATCTTTTCTACGGGGTCTGACGCTCAGTGGA
ACGAAAACTCACGTTAAGGGATTTTGGTCATGAGATTATCAAAAAGGATCTTCACCTAGATCCTTTTAAA
TTAAAAATGAAGTTTTAAATCAATCTAAAGTATATATGAGTAAACTTGGTCTGACAGTTACCAATGCTTA
ATCAGTGAGGCACCTATCTCAGCGATCTGTCTATTTCGTTCATCCATAGTTGCATTTAAATTTCCGAACT
CTCCAAGGCCCTCGTCGGAAAATCTTCAAACCTTTCGTCCGATCCATCTTGCAGGCTACCTCTCGAACGA
ACTATCGCAAGTCTCTTGGCCGGCCTTGCGCCTTGGCTATTGCTTGGCAGCGCCTATCGCCAGGTATTAC
TCCAATCCCGAATATCCGAGATCGGGATCACCCGAGAGAAGTTCAACCTACATCCTCAATCCCGATCTAT
CCGAGATCCGAGGAATATCGAAATCGGGGCGCGCCTGGCCTCCGCGCCGGGTTTTGGCGCCTCCCGCGGG
CGCCCCCCTCGTCACGGCGAGCGCTGCCACGTCAGACGAAGGGCGCAGGAGCGTCCTGATCCTTCCGCCC
GGACGCTCAGGACAGCGGCCCGCTGCTCATAAGACTCGGCCTTAGAACCCCAGTATCAGCAGAAGGACAT
TTTAGGACGGGACTTGGGTGACTCTAGGGCACTGGTTTTCTTTCCAGAGAGCGGAACAGGCGAGGAAAAG
TAGTCCCTTCTCGGCGATTCTGCGGAGGGATCTCCGTGGGGCGGTGAACGCCGATGATTATATAAGGACG
CGCCGGGTGTGGCACAGCTAGTTCCGTCGCAGCCGGGATTTGGGTCGCGGTTCTTGTTTGTGGATCGCTG
TGATCGTCACTTGGTGAGTAGCGGGCTGCTGGGCTGGCCGGGGCTTTCGTGGCCGCCGGGCCGCTCGGTG
GGACGGAAGCGTGTGGAGAGACCGCCAAGGGCTGTAGTCTGGGTCCGCGAGCAAGGTTGCCCTGAACTGG
GGGTTGGGGGGAGCGCAGCAAAATGGCGGCTGTTCCCGAGTCTTGAATGGAAGACGCTTGTGAGGCGGGC
TGTGAGGTCGTTGAAACAAGGTGGGGGGCATGGTGGGCGGCAAGAACCCAAGGTCTTGAGCCCTTCGCTA
ATGCGGGAAAGCTCTTATTCGGGTGAGATGGGCTGGGCACCATCTGGGGACCCTGACGTGAAGTTTGTCA
CTGACTGGAGAACTCGGTTTGTCGTCTGTTGCGGGGGCGGCAGTTATGGCGGTGCCGTTGGGCAGTGCAC
CCGTACCTTTGGGAGCGCGCGCCCTCGTCGTGTCGTGACGTCACCCGTTCTGTTGGCTTATAATGCAGGG
TGGGGCCACCTGCCGGTAGGTGTGCGGTAGGCTTTTCTCCGTCGCAGGACGCAGGGTTCGGGCCTAGGGT
AGGCTCTCCTGAATCGACAGGCGCCGGACCTCTGGTGAGGGGAGGGATAAGTGAGGCGTCAGTTTCTTTG
GTCGGTTTTATGTACCTATCTTCTTAAGTAGCTGAAGCTCCGGTTTTGAACTATGCGCTCGGGGTTGGCG
AGTGTGTTTTGTGAAGTTTTTTAGGCACCTTTTGAAATGTAATCATTTGGGTCAATATGTAATTTTCAGT
GTTAGACTTGTAAATTGTCCGCTAAATTCTGGCCGTTTTTGGCTTTTTTGTTAGACAACATGACCGAGTA
CAAGCCCACGGTGCGCCTCGCCACCCGCGACGACGTCCCCAGGGCCGTACGCACCCTCGCCGCCGCGTTC
GCCGACTACCCCGCCACGCGCCACACCGTCGATCCGGACCGCCACATCGAGCGGGTCACCGAGCTGCAAG
AACTCTTCCTCACGCGCGTCGGGCTCGACATCGGCAAGGTGTGGGTCGCGGACGACGGCGCCGCGGTGGC
GGTCTGGACCACGCCGGAGAGCGTCGAAGCGGGGGCGGTGTTCGCCGAGATCGGCCCGCGCATGGCCGAG
TTGAGCGGTTCCCGGCTGGCCGCGCAGCAACAGATGGAGGGCCTCCTGGCGCCGCACCGGCCCAAGGAGC
CCGCGTGGTTCCTGGCCACCGTCGGCGTCTCGCCCGACCACCAGGGCAAGGGTCTGGGCAGCGCCGTCGT
GCTCCCCGGAGTGGAGGCCGCCGAGCGCGCCGGGGTGCCCGCCTTCCTGGAGACCTCCGCGCCCCGCAAC
CTCCCCTTCTACGAGCGGCTCGGCTTCACCGTCACCGCCGACGTCGAGGTGCCCGAAGGACCGCGCACCT
GGTGCATGACCCGCAAGCCCGGTGCCTAGGCTAGTATGTAAGCCTAGTCTTAGATAATAAAATCGCTATC
CATCGAAGATGGATGTGTGTTGGTTTTTTGTGTGTGTAACGCTAGGCGCGCCTGGTGTACCGAGAACGAT
CCTCTCAGTGCGAGTCTCGACGATCCATATCGTTGCTTGGCAGTCAGCCAGTCGGAATCCAGCTTGGGAC
CCAGGAAGTCCAATCGTCAGATATTGTACTCAAGCCTGGTCACGGCAGCGTACCGATCTGTTTAAACCTA
GATATTGATAGTCTGATCGGTCAACGTATAATCGAGTCCTAGCTTTTGCAAACATCTATCAAGAGACAGG
ATCAGCAGGAGGCTTTCGCATGAGTATTCAACATTTCCGTGTCGCCCTTATTCCCTTTTTTGCGGCATTT
TGCCTTCCTGTTTTTGCTCACCCAGAAACGCTGGTGAAAGTAAAAGATGCTGAAGATCAGTTGGGTGCGC
GAGTGGGTTACATCGAACTGGATCTCAACAGCGGTAAGATCCTTGAGAGTTTTCGCCCCGAAGAACGCTT
TCCAATGATGAGCACTTTTAAAGTTCTGCTATGTGGCGCGGTATTATCCCGTATTGACGCCGGGCAAGAG
CAACTCGGTCGCCGCATACACTATTCTCAGAATGACTTGGTTGAGTATTCACCAGTCACAGAAAAGCATC
TTACGGATGGCATGACAGTAAGAGAATTATGCAGTGCTGCCATAACCATGAGTGATAACACTGCGGCCAA
CTTACTTCTGACAACGATTGGAGGACCGAAGGAGCTAACCGCTTTTTTGCACAACATGGGGGATCATGTA
ACTCGCCTTGATCGTTGGGAACCGGAGCTGAATGAAGCCATACCAAACGACGAGCGTGACACCACGATGC
CTGTAGCAATGGCAACAACCTTGCGTAAACTATTAACTGGCGAACTACTTACTCTAGCTTCCCGGCAACA
GTTGATAGACTGGATGGAGGCGGATAAAGTTGCAGGACCACTTCTGCGCTCGGCCCTTCCGGCTGGCTGG
TTTATTGCTGATAAATCTGGAGCCGGTGAGCGTGGGTCTCGCGGTATCATTGCAGCACTGGGGCCAGATG
GTAAGCCCTCCCGTATCGTAGTTATCTACACGACGGGGAGTCAGGCAACTATGGATGAACGAAATAGACA
GATCGCTGAGATAGGTGCCTCACTGATTAAGCATTGGTAACCGATTCTAGGTGCATTGGCGCAGAAAAAA
ATGCCTGATGCGACGCTGCGCGTCTTATACTCCCACATATGCCAGATTCAGCAACGGATACGGCTTCCCC
AACTTGCCCACTTCCATACGTGTCCTCCTTACCAGAAATTTATCCTTAAGATCCCGAATCGTTTAAACTC
GACTCTGGCTCTATCGAATCTCCGTCGTTTCGAGCTTACGCGAACAGCCGTGGCGCTCATTTGCTCGTCG
GGCATCGAATCTCGTCAGCTATCGTCAGCTTACCTTTTTGGCAGCGATCGCGGCTCCCGACATCTTGGAC
CATTAGCTCCACAGGTATCTTCTTCCCTCTAGTGGTCATAACAGCAGCTTCAGCTACCTCTCAATTCAAA
AAACCCCTCAAGACCCGTTTAGAGGCCCCAAGGGGTTATGCTATCAATCGTTGCGTTACACACACAAAAA
ACCAACACACATCCATCTTCGATGGATAGCGATTTTATTATCTAACTGCTGATCGAGTGTAGCCAGATCT
AGTAATCAATTACGGGGTCATTAGTTCATAGCCCATATATGGAGTTCCGCGTTACATAACTTACGGTAAA
TGGCCCGCCTGGCTGACCGCCCAACGACCCCCGCCCATTGACGTCAATAATGACGTATGTTCCCATAGTA
ACGCCAATAGGGACTTTCCATTGACGTCAATGGGTGGAGTATTTACGGTAAACTGCCCACTTGGCAGTAC
ATCAAGTGTATCATATGCCAAGTACGCCCCCTATTGACGTCAATGACGGTAAATGGCCCGCCTGGCATTA
TGCCCAGTACATGACCTTATGGGACTTTCCTACTTGGCAGTACATCTACGTATTAGTCATCGCTATTACC
ATGCTGATGCGGTTTTGGCAGTACATCAATGGGCGTGGATAGCGGTTTGACTCACGGGGATTTCCAAGTC
TCCACCCCATTGACGTCAATGGGAGTTTGTTTTGGCACCAAAATCAACGGGACTTTCCAAAATGTCGTAA
CAACTCCGCCCCATTGACGCAAATGGGCGGTAGGCGTGTACGGTGGGAGGTCTATATAAGCAGAGCTGGT
TTAGTGAACCGTCAGATCAGATCTTTGTCGATCCTACCATCCACTC
Features (pLannotate 1.2.2; 19 found; start..end, strand, type, name):
    361..1035    +  CDS            mRFP1: mRFP1 is a basic (constitutively fluorescent) red fluorescent protein published in 2002, derived from Discosoma sp.. It is reported to be a somewhat slowly-maturing monomer with low acid sensitivity.
   1169..1290    -  polyA_signal   SV40 poly(A) signal: SV40 polyadenylation signal
   1313..1382    -  CDS            large T antigen (fragment): large T antigen from SV40 (simian virus 40)
   1405..1451    +  terminator     T7 terminator: transcription terminator for bacteriophage T7 RNA polymerase
   1481..1617    +  terminator     rrnG terminator: transcription terminator from the E. coli ribosomal RNA rrnG operon (Albrechtsen et al., 1991)
   1662..1733    +  misc_feature   3' β-globin insulator: insulator downstream of the human β-globin locus (Farrell et al., 2002)
   1959..2547    -  rep_origin     ori: high-copy-number ColE1/pMB1/pBR322/pUC origin of replication
   2719..2783    -  CDS            bla(M) (fragment): β-lactamase lacking the signal sequence; bla(M); allows cytosolic expression of β-lactamase
   3047..4256    +  promoter       UbC promoter: human ubiquitin C promoter
   4260..4857    +  CDS            PuroR (fragment): puromycin N-acetyltransferase; pac from Streptomyces; confers resistance to puromycin
   4886..4934    +  polyA_signal   poly(A) signal: synthetic polyadenylation signal
   5200..6060    +  CDS            AmpR: β-lactamase; bla; confers resistance to ampicillin, carbenicillin, and related antibiotics
   6073..6209    +  terminator     rrnG terminator: transcription terminator from the E. coli ribosomal RNA rrnG operon (Albrechtsen et al., 1991)
   6361..6432    +  misc_feature   5' β-globin insulator: insulator upstream of the human β-globin locus (Farrell et al., 2002)
   6437..6483    -  terminator     T7 terminator: transcription terminator for bacteriophage T7 RNA polymerase
   6501..6549    -  polyA_signal   poly(A) signal: synthetic polyadenylation signal
   6630..6933    +  enhancer       CMV enhancer: human cytomegalovirus immediate early enhancer
   7006..7023    -  promoter       CMV promoter (fragment): human cytomegalovirus (CMV) immediate early promoter
   7086..7137    +  promoter       CMVd2 promoter: truncated human cytomegalovirus (CMV) immediate early promoter that yields moderately reduced expression relative to the full-length promoter
