[The description below was written by a language model from this plasmid's Addgene catalogue record and pLannotate feature annotations shown in this document.]
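Description:
pJPT026-32 Angstrom 4TMD de novo_mRFP1_3x FLAG is a mammalian expression plasmid built on the commercial pTwist CMV Puro backbone. The sequenced record is 7,186 nt. In bacteria it is maintained at high copy by a ColE1/pUC-type origin and selected with ampicillin through a full-length β-lactamase gene. For mammalian cells it carries a separate selection cassette in which the human ubiquitin C promoter drives puromycin N-acetyltransferase, followed by a synthetic poly(A) signal. This allows transfected cells to be enriched or stable lines to be selected with puromycin. Bacterial rrnG and T7 terminators, synthetic poly(A) signals and short 5′ and 3′ β-globin insulator elements flank the cassettes, which presumably limits transcriptional read-through and interference between units.

The payload is an open reading frame for a computationally designed ("de novo") protein. Its name indicates four transmembrane domains with a 32 Å span. It is fused at the C terminus to the monomeric red fluorescent protein mRFP1 and a 3x FLAG epitope. The catalogue lists the insert species as human, although the protein is described as de novo. Expression is driven by CMV enhancer and promoter elements that wrap around the sequence origin, and the transcript ends at an SV40 poly(A) signal. The feature table annotates mRFP1 but neither the designed transmembrane segment nor the FLAG tag. The unannotated stretch between the promoter and mRFP1 is the likely location of the de novo coding sequence.

The mRFP1 fusion allows fluorescence tracking, and the FLAG tag allows immunodetection or affinity capture. The associated publication concerns engineering protein–lipid interactions to improve extracellular vesicle cargo loading and delivery, so the construct is probably used to test how this membrane protein design behaves in that setting.
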