Addgene plasmid #202508: pJPT026-32 Angstrom 4TMD de novo_mRFP1_3x FLAG
Purpose: Express 32 Angstrom 4TMD de novo protein
Depositing lab: Neha Kamat. Depositing organization: Northwestern University. Publication: Enhancing extracellular vesicle cargo loading and functional delivery by engineering protein-lipid interactions. Peruzzi JA, Gunnels TF, Edelstein HI, Lu P, Baker D, Leonard JN, Kamat NP. Nat Commun. 2024 Jul 4;15(1):5618. doi: 10.1038/s41467-024-49678-z. PubMed 38965227.
Backbone
  Vector backbone: pTwist CMV Puro
  Backbone manufacturer: Twist
  Vector type: Mammalian Expression
Growth in bacteria
  Bacterial resistance: Ampicillin, 100 μg/mL
  Growth temperature: 37°C
  Growth strain: DH5alpha
  Copy number: High Copy
Gene/Insert
  Gene/Insert name: 32 Angstrom 4TMD de novo
  Species: H. sapiens (human)
  Promoter: CMV
  Tag / fusion protein: mRFP1-3x FLAG (C terminal on insert)
  Cloning method: Restriction Enzyme; 5′ cloning site Unknown (unknown if destroyed)
Terms and licenses: Academic/Nonprofit Terms; Industry Terms: Not Available to Industry
Depositor comments: Please visit https://doi.org/10.1101/2023.04.29.538810 for bioRxiv preprint.
How to cite: pJPT026-32 Angstrom 4TMD de novo_mRFP1_3x FLAG was a gift from Neha Kamat (Addgene plasmid # 202508 ; http://n2t.net/addgene:202508 ; RRID:Addgene_202508)
